>Addgene plasmid #17195 | M47 MBP-TEV-Chibby | addgene partial sequence | sequence record 54810 | MBP-F 5'-GATGAAGCCCTGAAAGACGCGCAG-3'
TAACAATAACAACAACCTCGGGGATGACGATGACAAGGTACCGGAAAACCTGTATTTTCAGGGCGGATCT
ATGCCTTTCTTTGGGAATACGTTCAGTCCGAAGAAGACACCTCCTCGGAAGTCGGCATCTCTCTCCAACC
TGCATTCTTTGGATCGATCAACCCGGGAGGTGGAGCTGGGCTTGGAATACGGATCCCCGACTATGAACCT
GGCAGGGCAAAGCCTGAAGTTTGAAAATGGCCAGTGGATAGCAGAGACAGGGGTTAGTGGCGGTGTGGAC
CGGAGGGAGGTTCAGCGCCTTCGCAGGCGGAACCAGCAGTTGGAGGAAGAGAACAATCTCTTGCGGCTGA
AAGTGGACATCTTATTAGACATGCTTTCAGAGTCCACTGCCGAATCCCACTTAATGGAGAAGGAACTGGA
TGAACTGAGGATCAGCCGGAAGAGAAAATGAAGACCCCAGAGACATTTATTGGGGAGTAGGATGTGGCTG
AGTGCTTTTTTTTTTGGCCAGACTAGCGGATTCAGTCCTGGAAGAGAGTATCATATAATGAGACCCACAG
GCACTGGCACCCTTGGGTTGGCAATAGAAGGTGACATGGAATGGAGAAAACCAAGATTCCAGATGGGGAT
AGTAACTAGAAGGTGCTTCAGATGCACTGCCTGCGGGTGCCAGTCTGAAAACCAGACCGCACAGAGGCCT
GGGGCTGCTGATGAGCTTTTCGGTGCTCTCCACACACAAGCTCGCAAACACACATGTCCCAGAATAGCTC
TGTTGGGTTGTGTTGGGAGAAGCGGCC
