[The description below was written by a language model from this plasmid's Addgene catalogue record.]
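Description:
M47 MBP-TEV-Chibby is a bacterial expression plasmid built on the commercial pMAL-c2E backbone (about 6.6 kb without insert) and designed to produce human Chibby (CBY1) as a fusion to maltose-binding protein in E. coli. It is propagated under ampicillin selection; the record lists copy number as unknown and does not itemise the origin of replication or the promoter. Vectors of the pMAL-c2 series generally drive the malE fusion from an IPTG-inducible tac promoter with lacI on the plasmid, and the "c" designation indicates a signal-sequence-deleted MBP for cytoplasmic expression. These points come from general knowledge of the backbone, since no feature table was supplied.

The insert is roughly 1 kb and comprises the full human Chibby coding sequence together with its 3′ UTR. It was PCR-amplified, cut with BglII and XhoI, and ligated into the BamHI and SalI sites of the vector through compatible ends, so all four sites were destroyed at the junctions. MBP sits at the N terminus, supplied by the backbone, and a TEV protease recognition site was introduced through the 5′ primer, placing it between MBP and Chibby. This arrangement allows the fusion to be captured by affinity for amylose resin and Chibby then to be released from the MBP carrier by TEV cleavage.

The plasmid derives from work characterising Chibby as a nuclear β-catenin-associated antagonist of Wnt/Wingless signalling. It is suited to producing recombinant Chibby protein for uses such as in vitro binding or biochemical studies, though the record does not specify particular applications.
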