Addgene plasmid #17195: M47 MBP-TEV-Chibby
Depositing lab: Randall Moon. Depositing organization: University of Washington. Publication: Chibby, a nuclear beta-catenin-associated antagonist of the Wnt/Wingless pathway. Takemaru K, Yamaguchi S, Lee YS, Zhang Y, Carthew RW, Moon RT. Nature. 2003 Apr 24. 422(6934):905-9. 10.1038/nature01570 PubMed 12712206.
Backbone
  Vector backbone: pMAL-c2E
  Backbone manufacturer: New England Biolabs
  Backbone size w/o insert (bp): 6600
  Vector type: Bacterial Expression
Growth in bacteria
  Bacterial resistance: Ampicillin, 100 μg/mL
  Growth temperature: 37°C
  Growth strain: DH5alpha
  Copy number: Unknown
Gene/Insert
  Gene/Insert name: Chibby
  Species: H. sapiens (human)
  Insert size (bp): 1000
  Entrez Gene: CBY1 (a.k.a. C22orf2, CBY, Chibby1, HS508I15A, PGEA1, PIGEA-14, PIGEA14, arb1)
  Tag / fusion protein: MBP (N terminal on backbone)
  Cloning method: Restriction Enzyme; 5′ cloning site BglII / BamHI (destroyed during cloning); 3′ cloning site XhoI / SalI (destroyed during cloning)
  Sequencing primers: 5′ M13 forward 20
Terms and licenses: Academic/Nonprofit Terms; Industry Terms: Not Available to Industry
Depositor comments: Description: The full coding sequence of human Chibby, including 3' UTR was amplified by PCR, digested with BglII and Xho1, and subcloned into the BamH1 and Sal1 sites of pMAL-c2E. The TEV protease site was included in the 5'primer. Insert size ~1kb. Reference: K. Takemaru et al., Nature 422: 905 (2003)
How to cite: M47 MBP-TEV-Chibby was a gift from Randall Moon (Addgene plasmid # 17195 ; http://n2t.net/addgene:17195 ; RRID:Addgene_17195)
